Addgene plasmid #56416: mTagGFP2-Paxillin-22
Purpose: Localization: Focal Adhesion, Excitation: 483, Emission: 506
Depositing lab: Michael Davidson.
Backbone
  Vector backbone: mTagGFP2
  Backbone size w/o insert (bp): 4750
  Vector type: Mammalian Expression
  Selectable markers: Neomycin (select with G418)
Growth in bacteria
  Bacterial resistance: Kanamycin, 50 μg/mL
  Growth temperature: 37°C
  Growth strain: DH5alpha
  Copy number: High Copy
Gene/Insert
  Gene/Insert name: Paxillin (alt name: NM_204984.1)
  Species: G. gallus (chicken)
  Promoter: CMV
  Tag / fusion protein: mTagGFP2 (C terminal on backbone)
  Cloning method: Unknown
  Sequencing primers: 5′ CMV-F; 3′ SV40pA-R
Terms and licenses: Academic/Nonprofit Terms; Industry Terms
Depositor comments: . Excitation = 483; Emission = 506
How to cite: mTagGFP2-Paxillin-22 was a gift from Michael Davidson (Addgene plasmid # 56416)
