[The description below was written by a language model from this plasmid's Addgene catalogue record and pLannotate feature annotations shown in this document.]
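Description:
mTagGFP2-Paxillin-22 is catalogued as a mammalian expression plasmid built on an mTagGFP2 fusion backbone. It is intended to express chicken (G. gallus) paxillin joined to the monomeric green fluorescent protein mTagGFP2 as a marker of focal adhesions (excitation 483 nm, emission 506 nm). According to the catalogue, expression is driven by the CMV promoter and the fluorescent protein sits C-terminal to the insert.

The feature table for the 7,420 nt sequenced record shows the expected vector architecture. The CMV immediate-early enhancer and promoter are followed by a multiple cloning site remnant, a roughly 2.7 kb open reading frame, a second cloning-site remnant acting as a linker region, the TagGFP2 coding sequence and an SV40 polyadenylation signal. However, the automated annotation identifies the upstream reading frame as human ACTN1 (alpha-actinin-1), an F-actin cross-linking protein, and not as paxillin. The record does not resolve this conflict between the catalogue entry and the sequence annotation, so the insert's identity should be verified before use. Either protein fused to TagGFP2 would label adhesion-associated or actin-associated structures in live-cell imaging.

The plasmid is propagated in E. coli from a high-copy ColE1/pUC-type origin, and an f1 origin is also present. A single NeoR/KanR (Tn5 aminoglycoside phosphotransferase) gene serves both hosts. A bacterial bla-type promoter drives it for kanamycin selection, and the SV40 enhancer/early promoter with an HSV TK polyadenylation signal drives it for G418 selection of stably transfected mammalian cells. The short hits to RSF ori, SV40 large T antigen, ble and bGH poly(A) are fragments and probably not functional elements.
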