Features (pLannotate 1.2.2; 17 found; start..end, strand, type, name):
     27..86      +  rep_origin     RSF ori (fragment): Plasmids containing the RSF 1030 origin of replication can be propagated in E. coli cells that contain additional plasmids with compatible origins.
    154..457     +  enhancer       CMV enhancer: human cytomegalovirus immediate early enhancer
    458..661     +  promoter       CMV promoter: human cytomegalovirus (CMV) immediate early promoter
    684..722     +  misc_feature   MCS (fragment): multiple cloning site
    730..3405    +  CDS            ACTN1: ACTN1_HUMAN - Experimental evidence at protein level: Swiss-Prot protein existence level 1. F-actin cross-linking protein which is thought to anchor actin to a variety of intracellular structures. This is a bundling protein. From Homo sapiens (Human).
   3403..3449    +  misc_feature   MCS (fragment): multiple cloning site
   3463..4179    +  CDS            TagGFP2: monomeric green fluorescent protein, also known as mTagGFP mammalian codon-optimized
   4195..4278    +  CDS            large T antigen (fragment): large T antigen from SV40 (simian virus 40)
   4301..4422    +  polyA_signal   SV40 poly(A) signal: SV40 polyadenylation signal
   4456..4884    -  rep_origin     f1 ori (sequence partly withheld): f1 bacteriophage origin of replication; arrow indicates direction of (+) strand synthesis
   4911..5015    +  promoter       AmpR promoter: bla
   5017..5374    +  promoter       SV40 promoter: SV40 enhancer and early promoter
   5409..6203    +  CDS            NeoR/KanR: aminoglycoside phosphotransferase from Tn5; aph(3')-II (or nptII); confers resistance to neomycin, kanamycin, and G418 (Geneticin®)
   6224..6376    +  CDS            ble (fragment): BLE_KLEPN - Experimental evidence at protein level: Swiss-Prot protein existence level 1. Binding protein with a strong affinity to the bleomycin family of antibiotics. Binds to CL990; an antimitotic-antibiotic compound. From Klebsiella pneumoniae.
   6435..6482    +  polyA_signal   HSV TK poly(A) signal: herpes simplex virus thymidine kinase polyadenylation signal (Cole and Stacy, 1985)
   6573..6589    -  polyA_signal   bGH poly(A) signal (fragment): bovine growth hormone polyadenylation signal
   6811..7399    +  rep_origin     ori: high-copy-number ColE1/pMB1/pBR322/pUC origin of replication
>Addgene plasmid #56416 | mTagGFP2-Paxillin-22 | addgene full sequence | sequence record 232131 | Addgene NGS Result
TTACGGTTCCTGGCCTTTTGCTGGCCTTTTGCTCACATGTTCTTTCCTGCGTTATCCCCTGATTCTGTGG
ATAACCGTATTACCGCCATGCATTAGTTATTAATAGTAATCAATTACGGGGTCATTAGTTCATAGCCCAT
ATATGGAGTTCCGCGTTACATAACTTACGGTAAATGGCCCGCCTGGCTGACCGCCCAACGACCCCCGCCC
ATTGACGTCAATAATGACGTATGTTCCCATAGTAACGCCAATAGGGACTTTCCATTGACGTCAATGGGTG
GAGTATTTACGGTAAACTGCCCACTTGGCAGTACATCAAGTGTATCATATGCCAAGTACGCCCCCTATTG
ACGTCAATGACGGTAAATGGCCCGCCTGGCATTATGCCCAGTACATGACCTTATGGGACTTTCCTACTTG
GCAGTACATCTACGTATTAGTCATCGCTATTACCATGGTGATGCGGTTTTGGCAGTACATCAATGGGCGT
GGATAGCGGTTTGACTCACGGGGATTTCCAAGTCTCCACCCCATTGACGTCAATGGGAGTTTGTTTTGGC
ACCAAAATCAACGGGACTTTCCAAAATGTCGTAACAACTCCGCCCCATTGACGCAAATGGGCGGTAGGCG
TGTACGGTGGGAGGTCTATATAAGCAGAGCTGGTTTAGTGAACCGTCAGATCCGCTAGCGCTACCGGACT
CAGATCTCGAGCTCAAGCTTCGCACCATCATGGACCATTATGATTCTCAGCAAACCAACGATTACATGCA
GCCAGAAGAGGACTGGGACCGGGACCTGCTCCTGGACCCGGCCTGGGAGAAGCAGCAGAGAAAGACATTC
ACGGCATGGTGTAACTCCCACCTCCGGAAGGCGGGGACACAGATCGAGAACATCGAAGAGGACTTCCGGG
ATGGCCTGAAGCTCATGCTGCTGCTGGAGGTCATCTCAGGTGAACGCTTGGCCAAGCCAGAGCGAGGCAA
GATGAGAGTGCACAAGATCTCCAACGTCAACAAGGCCCTGGATTTCATAGCCAGCAAAGGCGTCAAACTG
GTGTCCATCGGAGCCGAAGAAATCGTGGATGGGAATGTGAAGATGACCCTGGGCATGATCTGGACCATCA
TCCTGCGCTTTGCCATCCAGGACATCTCCGTGGAAGAGACTTCAGCCAAGGAAGGGCTGCTCCTGTGGTG
TCAGAGAAAGACAGCCCCTTACAAAAATGTCAACATCCAGAACTTCCACATAAGCTGGAAGGATGGCCTC
GGCTTCTGTGCTTTGATCCACCGACACCGGCCCGAGCTGATTGACTACGGGAAGCTGCGGAAGGATGATC
CACTCACAAATCTGAATACGGCTTTTGACGTGGCAGAGAAGTACCTGGACATCCCCAAGATGCTGGATGC
CGAAGACATCGTTGGAACTGCCCGACCGGATGAGAAAGCCATCATGACTTACGTGTCTAGCTTCTACCAC
GCCTTCTCTGGAGCCCAGAAGGCGGAGACAGCAGCCAATCGCATCTGCAAGGTGTTGGCCGTCAACCAGG
AGAACGAGCAGCTTATGGAAGACTACGAGAAGCTGGCCAGTGATCTGTTGGAGTGGATCCGCCGCACAAT
CCCGTGGCTGGAGAACCGGGTGCCCGAGAACACCATGCATGCCATGCAACAGAAGCTGGAGGACTTCCGG
GACTACCGGCGCCTGCACAAGCCGCCCAAGGTGCAGGAGAAGTGCCAGCTGGAGATCAACTTCAACACGC
TGCAGACCAAGCTGCGGCTCAGCAACCGGCCTGCCTTCATGCCCTCTGAGGGCAGGATGGTCTCGGACAT
CAACAATGCCTGGGGCTGCCTGGAGCAGGTGGAGAAGGGCTATGAGGAGTGGTTGCTGAATGAGATCCGG
AGGCTGGAGCGACTGGACCACCTGGCAGAGAAGTTCCGGCAGAAGGCCTCCATCCACGAGGCCTGGACTG
ACGGCAAAGAGGCCATGCTGCGACAGAAGGACTATGAGACCGCCACCCTCTCGGAGATCAAGGCCTTGCT
CAAGAAGCATGAGGCCTTCGAGAGTGACCTGGCTGCCCACCAGGACCGTGTGGAGCAGATTGCCGCCATC
GCACAGGAGCTCAATGAGCTGGACTATTATGACTCACCCAGTGTCAACGCCCGTTGCCAAAAGATCTGTG
ACCAGTGGGACAATCTGGGGGCCCTAACTCAGAAGCGAAGGGAAGCTCTGGAGCGGACCGAGAAACTGCT
GGAGACCATTGACCAGCTGTACTTGGAGTATGCCAAGCGGGCTGCACCCTTCAACAACTGGATGGAGGGG
GCCATGGAGGACCTGCAGGACACCTTCATTGTGCACACCATTGAGGAGATCCAGGGACTGACCACAGCCC
ATGAGCAGTTCAAGGCCACCCTCCCTGATGCCGACAAGGAGCGCCTGGCCATCCTGGGCATCCACAATGA
GGTGTCCAAGATTGTCCAGACCTACCACGTCAATATGGCGGGCACCAACCCCTACACAACCATCACGCCT
CAGGAGATCAATGGCAAATGGGACCACGTGCGGCAGCTGGTGCCTCGGAGGGACCAAGCTCTGACGGAGG
AGCATGCCCGACAGCAGCACAATGAGAGGCTACGCAAGCAGTTTGGAGCCCAGGCCAATGTCATCGGGCC
CTGGATCCAGACCAAGATGGAGGAGATCGGGAGGATCTCCATTGAGATGCATGGGACCCTGGAGGACCAG
CTCAGCCACCTGCGGCAGTATGAGAAGAGCATCGTCAACTACAAGCCAAAGATTGATCAGCTGGAGGGCG
ACCACCAGCTCATCCAGGAGGCGCTCATCTTCGACAACAAGCACACCAACTACACCATGGAGCACATCCG
TGTGGGCTGGGAGCAGCTGCTCACCACCATCGCCAGGACCATCAATGAGGTAGAGAACCAGATCCTGACC
CGGGATGCCAAGGGCATCAGCCAGGAGCAGATGAATGAGTTCCGGGCCTCCTTCAACCACTTTGACCGGG
ATCACTCCGGCACACTGGGTCCCGAGGAGTTCAAAGCCTGCCTCATCAGCTTGGGTTATGATATTGGCAA
CGACCCCCAGGGAGAAGCAGAATTTGCCCGCATCATGAGCATTGTGGACCCCAACCGCCTGGGGGTAGTG
ACATTCCAGGCCTTCATTGACTTCATGTCCCGCGAGACAGCCGACACAGATACAGCAGACCAAGTCATGG
CTTCCTTCAAGATCCTGGCTGGGGACAAGAACTACATTACCATGGACGAGCTGCGCCGCGAGCTGCCACC
CGACCAGGCTGAGTACTGCATCGCGCGGATGGCCCCCTACACCGGCCCCGACTCCGTGCCAGGTGCTCTG
GACTACATGTCCTTCTCCACGGCGCTGTACGGCGAGAGTGACCTCAAGCTTCGAATTCTGCAGTCGACGG
TACCGCGGGCCCGGGATCCACCGGTCGCCACCATGAGCGGGGGCGAGGAGCTGTTCGCCGGCATCGTGCC
CGTGCTGATCGAGCTGGACGGCGACGTGCACGGCCACAAGTTCAGCGTGCGCGGCGAGGGCGAGGGCGAC
GCCGACTACGGCAAGCTGGAGATCAAGTTCATCTGCACCACCGGCAAGCTGCCCGTGCCCTGGCCCACCC
TGGTGACCACCCTCTGCTACGGCATCCAGTGCTTCGCCCGCTACCCCGAGCACATGAAGATGAACGACTT
CTTCAAGAGCGCCATGCCCGAGGGCTACATCCAGGAGCGCACCATCCAGTTCCAGGACGACGGCAAGTAC
AAGACCCGCGGCGAGGTGAAGTTCGAGGGCGACACCCTGGTGAACCGCATCGAGCTGAAGGGCAAGGACT
TCAAGGAGGACGGCAACATCCTGGGCCACAAGCTGGAGTACAGCTTCAACAGCCACAACGTGTACATCCG
CCCCGACAAGGCCAACAACGGCCTGGAGGCTAACTTCAAGACCCGCCACAACATCGAGGGCGGCGGCGTG
CAGCTGGCCGACCACTACCAGACCAACGTGCCCCTGGGCGACGGCCCCGTGCTGATCCCCATCAACCACT
ACCTGAGCACTCAGACCAAGATCAGCAAGGACCGCAACGAGGCCCGCGACCACATGGTGCTCCTGGAGTC
CTTCAGCGCCTGCTGCCACACCCACGGCATGGACGAGCTGTACAGGTAAGCGGCCGCGACTCTAGATCAT
AATCAGCCATACCACATTTGTAGAGGTTTTACTTGCTTTAAAAAACCTCCCACACCTCCCCCTGAACCTG
AAACATAAAATGAATGCAATTGTTGTTGTTAACTTGTTTATTGCAGCTTATAATGGTTACAAATAAAGCA
ATAGCATCACAAATTTCACAAATAAAGCATTTTTTTCACTGCATTCTAGTTGTGGTTTGTCCAAACTCAT
CAATGTATCTTAAGGCGTAAATTGTAAGCGTTAATATTTTGTTAAAATTCGCGTTAAATTTTTGTTAAAT
CAGCTCATTTTTTAACCAATAGGCCGAAATCGGCAAAATCCCTTATAAATCAAAAGAATAGACCGAGATA
GGGT
[37 nt withheld, positions 4555-4591]
AAAGAACGTGGACTCCAACGTCAAAGG
[49 nt withheld, positions 4619-4667]
T
[91 nt withheld, positions 4669-4759]
G
[124 nt withheld, positions 4761-4884]
CAGGTGGCACTTTTCGGGGAAATGTGCGCGGAACCCCTATTTGTTTATTTTTCTAAATACATTCAAATAT
GTATCCGCTCATGAGACAATAACCCTGATAAATGCTTCAATAATATTGAAAAAGGAAGAGTCCTGAGGCG
GAAAGAACCAGCTGTGGAATGTGTGTCAGTTAGGGTGTGGAAAGTCCCCAGGCTCCCCAGCAGGCAGAAG
TATGCAAAGCATGCATCTCAATTAGTCAGCAACCAGGTGTGGAAAGTCCCCAGGCTCCCCAGCAGGCAGA
AGTATGCAAAGCATGCATCTCAATTAGTCAGCAACCATAGTCCCGCCCCTAACTCCGCCCATCCCGCCCC
TAACTCCGCCCAGTTCCGCCCATTCTCCGCCCCATGGCTGACTAATTTTTTTTATTTATGCAGAGGCCGA
GGCCGCCTCGGCCTCTGAGCTATTCCAGAAGTAGTGAGGAGGCTTTTTTGGAGGCCTAGGCTTTTGCAAA
GATCGATCAAGAGACAGGATGAGGATCGTTTCGCATGATTGAACAAGATGGATTGCACGCAGGTTCTCCG
GCCGCTTGGGTGGAGAGGCTATTCGGCTATGACTGGGCACAACAGACAATCGGCTGCTCTGATGCCGCCG
TGTTCCGGCTGTCAGCGCAGGGGCGCCCGGTTCTTTTTGTCAAGACCGACCTGTCCGGTGCCCTGAATGA
ACTGCAAGACGAGGCAGCGCGGCTATCGTGGCTGGCCACGACGGGCGTTCCTTGCGCAGCTGTGCTCGAC
GTTGTCACTGAAGCGGGAAGGGACTGGCTGCTATTGGGCGAAGTGCCGGGGCAGGATCTCCTGTCATCTC
ACCTTGCTCCTGCCGAGAAAGTATCCATCATGGCTGATGCAATGCGGCGGCTGCATACGCTTGATCCGGC
TACCTGCCCATTCGACCACCAAGCGAAACATCGCATCGAGCGAGCACGTACTCGGATGGAAGCCGGTCTT
GTCGATCAGGATGATCTGGACGAAGAGCATCAGGGGCTCGCGCCAGCCGAACTGTTCGCCAGGCTCAAGG
CGAGCATGCCCGACGGCGAGGATCTCGTCGTGACCCATGGCGATGCCTGCTTGCCGAATATCATGGTGGA
AAATGGCCGCTTTTCTGGATTCATCGACTGTGGCCGGCTGGGTGTGGCGGACCGCTATCAGGACATAGCG
TTGGCTACCCGTGATATTGCTGAAGAGCTTGGCGGCGAATGGGCTGACCGCTTCCTCGTGCTTTACGGTA
TCGCCGCTCCCGATTCGCAGCGCATCGCCTTCTATCGCCTTCTTGACGAGTTCTTCTGAGCGGGACTCTG
GGGTTCGAAATGACCGACCAAGCGACGCCCAACCTGCCATCACGAGATTTCGATTCCACCGCCGCCTTCT
ATGAAAGGTTGGGCTTCGGAATCGTTTTCCGGGACGCCGGCTGGATGATCCTCCAGCGCGGGGATCTCAT
GCTGGAGTTCTTCGCCCACCCTAGGGGGAGGCTAACTGAAACACGGAAGGAGACAATACCGGAAGGAACC
CGCGCTATGACGGCAATAAAAAGACAGAATAAAACGCACGGTGTTGGGTCGTTTGTTCATAAACGCGGGG
TTCGGTCCCAGGGCTGGCACTCTGTCGATACCCCACCGAGACCCCATTGGGGCCAATACGCCCGCGTTTC
TTCCTTTTCCCCACCCCACCCCCCAAGTTCGGGTGAAGGCCCAGGGCTCGCAGCCAACGTCGGGGCGGCA
GGCCCTGCCATAGCCTCAGGTTACTCATATATACTTTAGATTGATTTAAAACTTCATTTTTAATTTAAAA
GGATCTAGGTGAAGATCCTTTTTGATAATCTCATGACCAAAATCCCTTAACGTGAGTTTTCGTTCCACTG
AGCGTCAGACCCCGTAGAAAAGATCAAAGGATCTTCTTGAGATCCTTTTTTTCTGCGCGTAATCTGCTGC
TTGCAAACAAAAAAACCACCGCTACCAGCGGTGGTTTGTTTGCCGGATCAAGAGCTACCAACTCTTTTTC
CGAAGGTAACTGGCTTCAGCAGAGCGCAGATACCAAATACTGTTCTTCTAGTGTAGCCGTAGTTAGGCCA
CCACTTCAAGAACTCTGTAGCACCGCCTACATACCTCGCTCTGCTAATCCTGTTACCAGTGGCTGCTGCC
AGTGGCGATAAGTCGTGTCTTACCGGGTTGGACTCAAGACGATAGTTACCGGATAAGGCGCAGCGGTCGG
GCTGAACGGGGGGTTCGTGCACACAGCCCAGCTTGGAGCGAACGACCTACACCGAACTGAGATACCTACA
GCGTGAGCTATGAGAAAGCGCCACGCTTCCCGAAGGGAGAAAGGCGGACAGGTATCCGGTAAGCGGCAGG
GTCGGAACAGGAGAGCGCACGAGGGAGCTTCCAGGGGGAAACGCCTGGTATCTTTATAGTCCTGTCGGGT
TTCGCCACCTCTGACTTGAGCGTCGATTTTTGTGATGCTCGTCAGGGGGGCGGAGCCTATGGAAAAACGC
CAGCAACGCGGCCTTT
