>Addgene plasmid #56416 | mTagGFP2-Paxillin-22 | depositor partial sequence | sequence record 87309 | insert sequence
GACGTCAGATCCGCTAGCACCATGGACGACCTCGATGCCTTACTGGCAGACCTGGAATCCACCACCTCGC
ATATCTCTAAGCGACCGGTGTTTCTAACAGAGGAAACGCCTTACTCCTACCCAACTGGAAACCATACGTA
CCAGGAGATTGCTGTGCCACCGCCGGTGCCCCCGCCGCCTTCCAGTGAGGCCCTAAATGGCACTGTGATT
GACCCCTTAGACCAGTGGCAACCCAGCGTGTCCAGATACGGCCACCAGCAACCTCAGTCCCAGTCTCCGA
TATACAGCTCTAGTGCCAAAAGCTCCAGTGCCTCTGTTCCTAGAGACGGGCTCAGCTCCCCTTCTCCCCG
TGCCAGTGAGGAGGAACACGTGTACAGCTTCCCAAACAAGCAGAAGTCTGCAGAACCATCTCCCACAATG
ACCAGCACCTCCCTGGGCAGCAACCTCTCGGAACTGGACAGGCTTCTCCTGGAACTGAATGCTGTTCAAC
ATAATCCCCCCAGTGGCTTCTCAGCAGATGAAGTCAGCAGAAGCCCATCACTGCCCAATGTGACCGGACC
TCACTATGTCATCCCAGAGAGCAGCAGCTCTGCAGGAGGGAAGGCTGCACCCCCTACAAAAGAAAAACCA
AAGCGGAATGGTGGGCGTGGGATTGAAGATGTGCGTCCCAGTGTGGAGAGCCTGCTGGATGAGCTGGAGA
GCTCTGTGCCAAGCCCAGTCCCTGCAATCACTGTGAGCCAAGGGGAGGTGAGCAGCCCCCAGCGTGTCAA
CGCCAGTCAGCAGCAGACCCGTATCTCTGCTTCTTCAGCTACACGAGAACTGGATGAGCTGATGGCGTCC
CTCTCTGACTTTAAGTTCATGGCACAGGGGAAAGCCGGCGGCAGCAGCTCCCCACCATCCACCACCCCAA
AGCCTGGCAGTCAGCTGGACACCATGCTGGGAAGTCTGCAGTCTGACCTGAACAAACTGGGGGTAGCGAC
GGTCGCCAAGGGTGTGTGCGGAGCCTGCAAGAAGCCGATTGCTGGGCAGGTAGTTACAGCCATGGGGAAG
ACCTGGCACCCTGAGCACTTCGTCTGCACCCACTGCCAGGAGGAGATTGGATCACGGAACTTCTTTGAGC
GGGATGGGCAGCCCTACTGTGAGAAGGACTATCACAACCTCTTCTCTCCTCGCTGCTACTACTGCAATGG
GCCAATCCTTGATAAAGTGGTGACGGCTTTGGACAGGACGTGGCACCCTGAACACTTTTTCTGTGCCCAG
TGTGGAGTTTTCTTTGGACCTGAAGGATTTCATGAGAAGGATGGCAAAGCCTATTGCCGCAAGGACTACT
TTGACATGTTTGCTCCCAAGTGTGGAGGCTGTGCCCGGGCTATCCTGGAAAATTACATTTCTGCCTTAAA
CACCCTGTGGCACCCTGAGTGCTTTGTCTGTCGGGAATGTTTCACACCGTTCATCAACGGCAGCTTCTTC
GAGCACGACGGCCAGCCCTACTGCGAGGTGCATTACCACGAGCGCCGCGGCTCGCTGTGCTCTGGCTGCC
AGAAGCCCATCACGGGACGCTGCATCACTGCCATGGGCAAGAAATTTCACCCCGAACACTTTGTCTGTGC
CTTCTGCCTCAAGCAGCTCAACAAAGGAACCTTCAAAGAACAGAACGACAAGCCCTACTGTCAGAACTGC
TTTCTCAAACTCTTCTGTCTCGAGCTCAAGCTTCGAATTCTGCAGTCGACGGTACCGCGGGCCCGGGATC
CACCGGTCGCCACCATGAGCGGGGGCGAGGAGCTGTTCGCCGGCATCGTGCCCGTGCTGATCGAGCTGGA
CGGCGACGTGCACGGCCACAAGTTCAGCGTGCGCGGCGAGGGCGAGGGCGACGCCGACTACGGCAAGCTG
GAGATCAAGTTCATCTGCACCACCGGCAAGCTGCCCGTGCCCTGGCCCACCCTGGTGACCACCCTCTGCT
ACGGCATCCAGTGCTTCGCCCGCTACCCCGAGCACATGAAGATGAACGACTTCTTCAAGAGCGCCATGCC
CGAGGGCTACATCCAGGAGCGCACCATCCAGTTCCAGGACGACGGCAAGTACAAGACCCGCGGCGAGGTG
AAGTTCGAGGGCGACACCCTGGTGAACCGCATCGAGCTGAAGGGCAAGGACTTCAAGGAGGACGGCAACA
TCCTGGGCCACAAGCTGGAGTACAGCTTCAACAGCCACAACGTGTACATCCGCCCCGACAAGGCCAACAA
CGGCCTGGAGGCTAACTTCAAGACCCGCCACAACATCGAGGGCGGCGGCGTGCAGCTGGCCGACCACTAC
CAGACCAACGTGCCCCTGGGCGACGGCCCCGTGCTGATCCCCATCAACCACTACCTGAGCACTCAGACCA
AGATCAGCAAGGACCGCAACGAGGCCCGCGACCACATGGTGCTCCTGGAGTCCTTCAGCGCCTGCTGCCA
CACCCACGGCATGGACGAGCTGTACAGGTAAGCGGCCGCGACTCTAGATCATAATCAGCCATACCACATT
T
